>Addgene plasmid #136871 | pEBTetDBl-CLIP-Cep70 | depositor full sequence | sequence record 264170 | Full Sequence
TTGTACAAAGTGGTGATGGCAGCTAGCGGCGCGCCCGGCCGCGGGGCAGTGCATGTAATCCCTTCAGTTG
GTTGGTACAACTTGCCAACTGGGCCCTGTTCCACATGTGACACGGGGGGGGACCAAACACAAAGGGGTTC
TCTGACTGTAGTTGACATCCTTATAAATGGATGTGCACATTTGCCAACACTGAGTGGCTTTCATCCTGGA
GCAGACTTTGCAGTCTGTGGACTGCAACACAACATTGCCTTTATGTGTAACTCTTGGCTGAAGCTCTTAC
ACCAATGCTGGGGGACATGTACCTCCCAGGGGCCCAGGAAGACTACGGGAGGCTACACCAACGTCAATCA
GAGGGGCCTGTGTAGCTACCGATAAGCGGACCCTCAAGAGGGCATTAGCAATAGTGTTTATAAGGCCCCC
TTGTTAACCCTAAACGGGTAGCATATGCTTCCCGGGTAGTAGTATATACTATCCAGACTAACCCTAATTC
AATAGCATATGTTACCCAACGGGAAGCATATGCTATCGAATTAGGGTTAGTAAAAGGGTCCTAAGGAACA
GCGATATCTCCCACCCCATGAGCTGTCACGGTTTTATTTACATGGGGTCAGGATTCCACGAGGGTAGTGA
ACCATTTTAGTCACAAGGGCAGTGGCTGAAGATCAAGGAGCGGGCAGTGAACTCTCCTGAATCTTCGCCT
GCTTCTTCATTCTCCTTCGTTTAGCTAATAGAATAACTGCTGAGTTGTGAACAGTAAGGTGTATGTGAGG
TGCTCGAAAACAAGGTTTCAGGTGACGCCCCCAGAATAAAATTTGGACGGGGGGTTCAGTGGTGGCATTG
TGCTATGACACCAATATAACCCTCACAAACCCCTTGGGCAATAAATACTAGTGTAGGAATGAAACATTCT
GAATATCTTTAACAATAGAAATCCATGGGGTGGGGACAAGCCGTAAAGACTGGATGTCCATCTCACACGA
ATTTATGGCTATGGGCAACACATAATCCTAGTGCAATATGATACTGGGGTTATTAAGATGTGTCCCAGGC
AGGGACCAAGACAGGTGAACCATGTTGTTACACTCTATTTGTAACAAGGGGAAAGAGAGTGGACGCCGAC
AGCAGCGGACTCCACTGGTTGTCTCTAACACCCCCGAAAATTAAACGGGGCTCCACGCCAATGGGGCCCA
TAAACAAAGACAAGTGGCCACTCTTTTTTTTGAAATTGTGGAGTGGGGGCACGCGTCAGCCCCCACACGC
CGCCCTGCGGTTTTGGACTGTAAAATAAGGGTGTAATAACTTGGCTGATTGTAACCCCGCTAACCACTGC
GGTCAAACCACTTGCCCACAAAACCACTAATGGCACCCCGGGGAATACCTGCATAAGTAGGTGGGCGGGC
CAAGATAGGGGCGCGATTGCTGCGATCTGGAGGACAAATTACACACACTTGCGCCTGAGCGCCAAGCACA
GGGTTGTTGGTCCTCATATTCACGAGGTCGCTGAGAGCACGGTGGGCTAATGTTGCCATGGGTAGCATAT
ACTACCCAAATATCTGGATAGCATATGCTATCCTAATCTATATCTGGGTAGCATAGGCTATCCTAATCTA
TATCTGGGTAGCATATGCTATCCTAATCTATATCTGGGTAGTATATGCTATCCTAATTTATATCTGGGTA
GCATAGGCTATCCTAATCTATATCTGGGTAGCATATGCTATCCTAATCTATATCTGGGTAGTATATGCTA
TCCTAATCTGTATCCGGGTAGCATATGCTATCCTAATAGAGATTAGGGTAGTATATGCTATCCTAATTTA
TATCTGGGTAGCATATACTACCCAAATATCTGGATAGCATATGCTATCCTAATCTATATCTGGGTAGCAT
ATGCTATCCTAATCTATATCTGGGTAGCATAGGCTATCCTAATCTATATCTGGGTAGCATATGCTATCCT
AATCTATATCTGGGTAGTATATGCTATCCTAATTTATATCTGGGTAGCATAGGCTATCCTAATCTATATC
TGGGTAGCATATGCTATCCTAATCTATATCTGGGTAGTATATGCTATCCTAATCTGTATCCGGGTAGCAT
ATGCTATCCTCATGCATATACAGTCAGCATATGATACCCAGTAGTAGAGTGGGAGTGCTATCCTTTGCAT
ATGCCGCCACCTCCCAAGGGGGCGTGAATTTTCGCTGCTTGTCCTTTTCCTGCTGGTTGCTCCCATTCTT
AGGTGAATTTAAGGAGGCCAGGCTAAAGCCGTCGCATGTCTGATTGCTCACCAGGTAAATGTCGCTAATG
TTTTCCAACGCGAGAAGGTGTTGAGCGCGGAGCTGAGTGACGTGACAACATGGGTATGCCCAATTGCCCC
ATGTTGGGAGGACGAAAATGGTGACAAGACAGATGGCCAGAAATACACCAACAGCACGCATGATGTCTAC
TGGGGATTTATTCTTTAGTGCGGGGGAATACACGGCTTTTAATACGATTGAGGGCGTCTCCTAACAAGTT
ACATCACTCCTGCCCTTCCTCACCCTCATCTCCATCACCTCCTTCATCTCCGTCATCTCCGTCATCACCC
TCCGCGGCAGCCCCTTCCACCATAGGTGGAAACCAGGGAGGCAAATCTACTCCATCGTCAAAGCTGCACA
CAGTCACCCTGATATTGCAGGTAGGAGCGGGCTTTGTCATAACAAGGTCCTTAATCGCATCCTTCAAAAC
CTCAGCAAATATATGAGTTTGTAAAAAGACCATGAAATAACAGACAATGGACTCCCTTAGCGGGCCAGGT
TGTGGGCCGGGTCCAGGGGCCATTCCAAAGGGGAGACGACTCAATGGTGTAAGACGACATTGTGGAATAG
CAAGGGCAGTTCCTCGCCTTAGGTTGTAAAGGGAGGTCTTACTACCTCCATATACGAACACACCGGCGAC
CCAAGTTCCTTCGTCGGTAGTCCTTTCTACGTGACTCCTAGCCAGGAGAGCTCTTAAACCTTCTGCAATG
TTCTCAAATTTCGGGTTGGAACCTCCTTGACCACGATGCTTTTCCAAACCACCCTCCTTTTTTGCGCCCT
GCCTCCATCACCCTGACCCCGGGGTCCAGTGCTTGGGCCTTCTCCTGGGTCATCTGCGGGGCCCTGCTCT
ATCGCTCCCGGGGGCACGTCAGGCTCACCATCTGGGCCACCTTCTTGGTGGTATTCAAAATAATCGGCTT
CCCCTACAGGGTGGAAAAATGGCCTTCTACCTGGAGGGGGCCTGCGCGGTGGAGACCCGGATGATGATGA
CTGACTACTGGGACTCCTGGGCCTCTTTTCTCCACGTCCACGACCTCTCCCCCTGGCTCTTTCACGACTT
CCCCCCCTGGCTCTTTCACGTCCTCTACCCCGGCGGCCTCCACTACCTCCTCGACCCCGGCCTCCACTAC
CTCCTCGACCCCGGCCTCCACTGCCTCCTCGACCCCGGCCTCCACCTCCTGCTCCTGCCCCTCCTGCTCC
TGCCCCTCCTCCTGCTCCTGCCCCTCCTGCCCCTCCTGCTCCTGCCCCTCCTGCCCCTCCTGCTCCTGCC
CCTCCTGCCCCTCCTGCTCCTGCCCCTCCTGCCCCTCCTCCTGCTCCTGCCCCTCCTGCCCCTCCTCCTG
CTCCTGCCCCTCCTGCCCCTCCTGCTCCTGCCCCTCCTGCCCCTCCTGCTCCTGCCCCTCCTGCCCCTCC
TGCTCCTGCCCCTCCTGCTCCTGCCCCTCCTGCTCCTGCCCCTCCTGCTCCTGCCCCTCCTGCCCCTCCT
GCCCCTCCTCCTGCTCCTGCCCCTCCTGCTCCTGCCCCTCCTGCCCCTCCTGCCCCTCCTGCTCCTGCCC
CTCCTCCTGCTCCTGCCCCTCCTGCCCCTCCTGCCCCTCCTCCTGCTCCTGCCCCTCCTGCCCCTCCTCC
TGCTCCTGCCCCTCCTCCTGCTCCTGCCCCTCCTGCCCCTCCTGCCCCTCCTCCTGCTCCTGCCCCTCCT
GCCCCTCCTCCTGCTCCTGCCCCTCCTCCTGCTCCTGCCCCTCCTGCCCCTCCTGCCCCTCCTCCTGCTC
CTGCCCCTCCTCCTGCTCCTGCCCCTCCTGCCCCTCCTGCCCCTCCTGCCCCTCCTCCTGCTCCTGCCCC
TCCTCCTGCTCCTGCCCCTCCTGCTCCTGCCCCTCCCGCTCCTGCTCCTGCTCCTGTTCCACCGTGGGTC
CCTTTGCAGCCAATGCAACTTGGACGTTTTTGGGGTCTCCGGACACCATCTCTATGTCTTGGCCCTGATC
CTGAGCCGCCCGGGGCTCCTGGTCTTCCGCCTCCTCGTCCTCGTCCTCTTCCCCGTCCTCGTCCATGGTT
ATCACCCCCTCTTCTTTGAGGTCCACTGCCGCCGGAGCCTTCTGGTCCAGATGTGTCTCCCTTCTCTCCT
AGGCCATTTCCAGGTCCTGTACCTGGCCCCTCGTCAGACATGATTCACACTAAAAGAGATCAATAGACAT
CTTTATTAGACGACGCTCAGTGAATACAGGGAGTGCAGACTCCTGCCCCCTCCAACAGCCCCCCCACCCT
CATCCCCTTCATGGTCGCTGTCAGACAGATCCAGGTCTGAAAATTCCCCATCCTCCGAACCATCCTCGTC
CTCATCACCAATTACTCGCAGCCCGGAAAACTCCCGCTGAACATCCTCAAGATTTGCGTCCTGAGCCTCA
AGCCAGGCCTCAAATTCCTCGTCCCCCTTTTTGCTGGACGGTAGGGATGGGGATTCTCGGGACCCCTCCT
CTTCCTCTTCAAGGTCACCAGACAGAGATGCTACTGGGGCAACGGAAGAAAAGCTGGGTGCGGCCTGTGA
GGATCAGCTTATCGATGATAAGCTGTCAAACATGAGAATTCTTGAAGACGAAAGGGCCTCGTGATACGCC
TATTTTTATAGGTTAATGTCATGATAATAATGGTTTCTTAGACGTCAGGTGGCACTTTTCGGGGAAATGT
GCGCGGAACCCCTATTTGTTTATTTTTCTAAATACATTCAAATATGTATCCGCTCATGAGACAATAACCC
TGATAAATGCTTCAATAATATTGAAAAAGGAAGAGTATGAGTATTCAACATTTCCGTGTCGCCCTTATTC
CCTTTTTTGCGGCATTTTGCCTTCCTGTTTTTGCTCACCCAGAAACGCTGGTGAAAGTAAAAGATGCTGA
AGATCAGTTGGGTGCACGAGTGGGTTACATCGAACTGGATCTCAACAGCGGTAAGATCCTTGAGAGTTTT
CGCCCCGAAGAACGTTTTCCAATGATGAGCACTTTTAAAGTTCTGCTATGTGGCGCGGTATTATCCCGTG
TTGACGCCGGGCAAGAGCAACTCGGTCGCCGCATACACTATTCTCAGAATGACTTGGTTGAGTACTCACC
AGTCACAGAAAAGCATCTTACGGATGGCATGACAGTAAGAGAATTATGCAGTGCTGCCATAACCATGAGT
GATAACACTGCGGCCAACTTACTTCTGACAACGATCGGAGGACCGAAGGAGCTAACCGCTTTTTTGCACA
ACATGGGGGATCATGTAACTCGCCTTGATCGTTGGGAACCGGAGCTGAATGAAGCCATACCAAACGACGA
GCGTGACACCACGATGCCTGCAGCAATGGCAACAACGTTGCGCAAACTATTAACTGGCGAACTACTTACT
CTAGCTTCCCGGCAACAATTAATAGACTGGATGGAGGCGGATAAAGTTGCAGGACCACTTCTGCGCTCGG
CCCTTCCGGCTGGCTGGTTTATTGCTGATAAATCTGGAGCCGGTGAGCGTGGGTCTCGCGGTATCATTGC
AGCACTGGGGCCAGATGGTAAGCCCTCCCGTATCGTAGTTATCTACACGACGGGGAGTCAGGCAACTATG
GATGAACGAAATAGACAGATCGCTGAGATAGGTGCCTCACTGATTAAGCATTGGTAACTGTCAGACCAAG
TTTACTCATATATACTTTAGATTGATTTAAAACTTCATTTTTAATTTAAAAGGATCTAGGTGAAGATCCT
TTTTGATAATCTCATGACCAAAATCCCTTAACGTGAGTTTTCGTTCCACTGAGCGTCAGACCCCGTAGAA
AAGATCAAAGGATCTTCTTGAGATCCTTTTTTTCTGCGCGTAATCTGCTGCTTGCAAACAAAAAAACCAC
CGCTACCAGCGGTGGTTTGTTTGCCGGATCAAGAGCTACCAACTCTTTTTCCGAAGGTAACTGGCTTCAG
CAGAGCGCAGATACCAAATACTGTCCTTCTAGTGTAGCCGTAGTTAGGCCACCACTTCAAGAACTCTGTA
GCACCGCCTACATACCTCGCTCTGCTAATCCTGTTACCAGTGGCTGCTGCCAGTGGCGATAAGTCGTGTC
TTACCGGGTTGGACTCAAGACGATAGTTACCGGATAAGGCGCAGCGGTCGGGCTGAACGGGGGGTTCGTG
CACACAGCCCAGCTTGGAGCGAACGACCTACACCGAACTGAGATACCTACAGCGTGAGCTATGAGAAAGC
GCCACGCTTCCCGAAGGGAGAAAGGCGGACAGGTATCCGGTAAGCGGCAGGGTCGGAACAGGAGAGCGCA
CGAGGGAGCTTCCAGGGGGAAACGCCTGGTATCTTTATAGTCCTGTCGGGTTTCGCCACCTCTGACTTGA
GCGTCGATTTTTGTGATGCTCGTCAGGGGGGCGGAGCCTATGGAAAAACGCCAGCAACGCGGCCTTTTTA
CGGTTCCTGGCCTTTTGCTGGCCTTGAAGCTGTCCCTGATGGTCGTCATCTACCTGCCTGGACAGCATGG
CCTGCAACGCGGGCATCCCGATGCCGCCGGAAGCGAGAAGAATCATAATGGGGAAGGCCATCCAGCCTCG
CGTCGAACTAGATGATCCGGCTGTGGAATGTGTGTCAGTTAGGGTGTGGAAAGTCCCCAGGCTCCCCAGC
AGGCAGAAGTATGCAAAGCATGCATCTCAATTAGTCAGCAACCAGGTGTGGAAAGTCCCCAGGCTCCCCA
GCAGGCAGAAGTATGCAAAGCATGCATCTCAATTAGTCAGCAACCATAGTCCCGCCCCTAACTCCGCCCA
TCCCGCCCCTAACTCCGCCCAGTTCCGCCCATTCTCCGCCCCATGGCTGACTAATTTTTTTTATTTATGC
AGAGGCCGAGGCCGCCTCGGCCTCTGAGCTATTCCAGAAGTAGTGAGGAGGCTTTTTTGGAGGGTGACCG
CCACGACCGGTATGGCCAAGCCTTTGTCTCAAGAAGAATCCACCCTCATTGAAAGAGCAACGGCTACAAT
CAACAGCATCCCCATCTCTGAAGACTACAGCGTCGCCAGCGCAGCTCTCTCTAGCGACGGCCGCATCTTC
ACTGGTGTCAATGTATATCATTTTACTGGGGGACCTTGTGCAGAACTCGTGGTGCTGGGCACTGCTGCTG
CTGCGGCAGCTGGCAACCTGACTTGTATCGTCGCGATCGGAAATGAGAACAGGGGCATCTTGAGCCCCTG
CGGACGGTGCCGACAGGTGCTTCTCGATCTGCATCCTGGGATCAAAGCCATAGTGAAGGACAGTGATGGA
CAGCCGACGGCAGTTGGGATTCGTGAATTGCTGCCCTCTGGTTACGGTCCGACGCGGCCCGACGGGTCCG
AGGGGGGTCGACCTCGAAACTTGTTTATTGCAGCTTATAATGGTTACAAATAAAGCAATAGCATCACAAA
TTTCACAAATAAAGCATTTTTTTCACTGCATTCTAGTTGTGGTTTGTCCAAACTCATCAATGTATCTTAT
CATGTCTGGATCTGATCCGAACCCCTTCCTCGACCAATTCTCATGTTTGACAGCTTATCATCGCAGATCC
GGGCAACGTTGTTGCCATTGCTCGACCAATTCTCATGTTTGACAGCTTATCATCGCAGATCCGTATGGTG
CACTCTCAGTACAATCTGCTCTGATGCCGCATAGTTAAGCCAGTATCTGCTCCCTGCTTGTGTGTTGGAG
GTCGCTGAGTAGTGCGCGAGCAAAATTTAAGCTACAACAAGGCAAGGCTTGACCGACAATTGCATGAAGA
ATCTGCTTAGGGTTAGGCGTTTTGCGCTGCTTCGCGATGTACGGGCCAGATATACGCGTATCTGAGGGGA
CTAGGGTGTGTTTAGGCGAAAAGCGGGGCTTCGGTTGTACGCGGTTAGGAGTCCCCTCAGGATATAGTAG
TTTCGCTTTTGCATAGGGAGGGGGAAATGTAGTCTTATGCAATACTCTTGTAGTCTTGCAACATGGTAAC
GATGAGTTAGCAACATGCCTTACAAGGAGAGAAAAAGCACCGTGCATGCCGATTGGTGGAAGTAAGGTGG
TACGATCGTGCCTTATTAGGAAGGCAACAGACGGGTCTGACATGGATTGGACGAACCACTGAATTCCGCA
TTGCAGAGATATTGTATTTAAGTGCCTAGCTCGATACAATAAACGCCATTTGACCATTCACCACATTGGT
GTGCACCTCCAAGCTGGCCGGGGATCCTCTAGGGCCTCTGAGCTATTCCAGAAGTAGTGAAGAGGCTTTT
TTGGAGGCCTAGGCTTTTGCAAAAAGCTCCGGATCGATCCTGAGAACTTCAGGGTGAGTTTGGGGACCCT
TGATTGTTCTTTCTTTTTCGCTATTGTAAAATTCATGTTATATGGAGGGGGCAAAGTTTTCAGGGTGTTG
TTTAGAATGGGAAGATGTCCCTTGTATCACCATGGACCCTCATGATAATTTTGTTTCTTTCACTTTCTAC
TCTGTTGACAACCATTGTCTCCTCTTATTTTCTTTTCATTTTCTGTAACTTTTTCGTTAAACTTTAGCTT
GCATTTGTAACGAATTTTTAAATTCACTTTTGTTTATTTGTCAGATTGTAAGTACTTTCTCTAATCACTT
TTTTTTCAAGGCAATCAGGGTATATTATATTGTACTTCAGCACAGTTTTAGAGAACAATTGTTATAATTA
AATGATAAGGTAGAATATTTCTGCATATAAATTCTGGCTGGCGTGGAAATATTCTTATTGGTAGAAACAA
CTACATCCTGGTCATCATCCTGCCTTTCTCTTTATGGTTACAATGATATACACTGTTTGAGATGAGGATA
AAATACTCTGAGTCCAAACCGGGCCCCTCTGCTAACCATGTTCATGCCTTCTTCTTTTTCCTACAGCTCC
TGGGCAACGTGCTGGTTATTGTGCTGTCTCATCATTTTGGCAAAGAATTGTAATACGACTCACTATAGGG
CGAATTGATATGTCTAGATTAGATAAAAGTAAAGTGATTAACAGCGCATTAGAGCTGCTTAATGAGGTCG
GAATCGAAGGTTTAACAACCCGTAAACTCGCCCAGAAGCTAGGTGTAGAGCAGCCTACATTGTATTGGCA
TGTAAAAAATAAGCGGGCTTTGCTCGACGCCTTAGCCATTGAGATGTTAGATAGGCACCATACTCACTTT
TGCCCTTTAGAAGGGGAAAGCTGGCAAGATTTTTTACGTAATAACGCTAAAAGTTTTAGATGTGCTTTAC
TAAGTCATCGCGATGGAGCAAAAGTACATTTAGGTACACGGCCTACAGAAAAACAGTATGAAACTCTCGA
AAATCAATTAGCCTTTTTATGCCAACAAGGTTTTTCACTAGAGAATGCATTATATGCACTCAGCGCTGTG
GGGCATTTTACTTTAGGTTGCGTATTGGAAGATCAAGAGCATCAAGTCGCTAAAGAAGAAAGGGAAACAC
CTACTACTGATAGTATGCCGCCATTATTACGACAAGCTATCGAATTATTTGATCACCAAGGTGCAGAGCC
AGCCTTCTTATTCGGCCTTGAATTGATCATATGCGGATTAGAAAAACAACTTAAATGTGAAAGTGGGTCC
GCGTACAGCGGATCCCGGGAATTCAGATCTTATTAAAGCAGAACTTGTTTATTGCAGCTTATAATGGTTA
CAAATAAAGCAATAGCATCACAAATTTCACAAATAAAGCATTTTTTTCACTGCATTCTAGTTGTGGTTTG
TCCAAACTCATCAATGTATCTTATCATGTCTGGTCGAATCCATGGCGCAGAACTGGTAGGTATGGAAGAT
CCGCGTTGACATTGATTATTGACTAGTTATTAATAGTAATCAATTACGGGGTCATTAGTTCATAGCCCAT
ATATGGAGTTCCGCGTTACATAACTTACGGTAAATGGCCCGCCTGGCTGACCGCCCAACGACCCCCGCCC
ATTGACGTCAATAATGACGTATGTTCCCATAGTAACGCCAATAGGGACTTTCCATTGACGTCAATGGGTG
GAGTATTTACGGTAAACTGCCCACTTGGCAGTACATCAAGTGTATCATATGCCAAGTACGCCCCCTATTG
ACGTCAATGACGGTAAATGGCCCGCCTGGCATTATGCCCAGTACATGACCTTATGGGACTTTCCTACTTG
GCAGTACATCTACGTATTAGTCATCGCTATTACCATGGTGATGCGGTTTTGGCAGTACATCAATGGGCGT
GGATAGCGGTTTGACTCACGGGGATTTCCAAGTCTCCACCCCATTGACGTCAATGGGAGTTTGTTTTGGC
ACCAAAATCAACGGGACTTTCCAAAATGTCGTAACAACTCCGCCCCATTGACGCAAATGGGCGGTAGGCG
TGTACGGTGGGAGGTCTATATAAGCAGAGCTCTCCCTATCAGTGATAGAGATCTCCCTATCAGTGATAGA
GATCGTCGACGAGCTCGTTTAGTGAACCGTCAGATCGCCTGGAGACGCCATCCACGCTGTTTTGACCTCC
ATAGAAGACACCGGGACCGATCCAGCCTCCGGACTCTAGCGTTTAAACTTAAGCTTACCACCATGGATTA
TAAAGACGATGATGACAAGCACCACCACCACCACCACGACAAGGATTGTGAAATGAAACGCACCACACTG
GACAGCCCTTTGGGGAAGCTGGAGCTGTCTGGTTGTGAGCAGGGTCTGCACGAAATAATTTTTCTGGGCA
AGGGGACGTCTGCAGCTGATGCCGTGGAGGTCCCAGCCCCCGCTGCGGTTCTCGGAGGTCCGGAGCCCCT
GATACAGGCTACAGCCTGGCTGAATGCCTATTTCCACCAGCCCGAGGCTATCGAAGAGTTCCCCGTGCCG
GCTCTTCACCATCCCGTTTTCCAGCAAGAGTCGTTCACCAGACAGGTGTTATGGAAGCTGCTGAAGGTTG
TGAAATTCGGAGAAGTGATTTCTGAGTCACACTTAGCAGCCCTGGTAGGCAACCCCGCAGCCACGGCAGC
AGTGAATACGGCACTGGATGGCAATCCTGTCCCTATCCTGATCCCGTGCCACAGAGTGGTCCAGGGGGAT
TCGGATGTGGGGCCGTACCTTGGTGGACTGGCCGTGAAGGAATGGCTTCTGGCCCATGAAGGCCACCGGT
TGGGGAAGCCAGGCTTGGGATTCGAACTGGAGGTGCTGTTCCAGGGCCCCGGTACCGCCATCACAAGTTT
GTACAAAAAAGCAGGCACCATGTTTCCGGTAGCCCCTAAACCCCAGGATTCCAGTCAACCATCAGACAGA
CTCATGACTGAAAAACAGCAGGAAGAAGCAGAATGGGAAAGCATAAATGTGCTATTGATGATGCATGGCT
TAAAACCTTTGTCTCTAGTCAAAAGAACAGATCTCAAAGATCTCATCATTTTTGACAAACAGTCATCACA
AAGGATGAGACAGAATTTGAAATTGTTGGTGGAAGAAACATCATGTCAACAGAACATGATACAGGAGCTT
ATAGAAACTAATCAACAGCTTAGAAATGAACTTCAGCTAGAGCAAAGCCGAGCAGCCAATCAAGAACAAC
GAGCTAATGACTTGGAACAAATTATGGAAAGTGTGAAATCCAAAATTGGTGAATTGGAGGATGAATCACT
AAATAGGGCTTGCCACCAACAGAATAAAATAAAAGATCTTCAAAAGGAGCAGAAAACTTTGCAGGTGAAG
TGCCAGCATTATAAGAAAAAACGAACGGAGCAAGAAGAAACTATTGCTTCTTTGCAAATGGAAGTCTGTA
GATTAAAAAAGGAGGAAGAAGATCGCATTGTCACTCAAAACAGAGTGTTTGCCTATCTGTGCAAAAGAGT
TCCTCATACCGTCTTGGATAGACAGTTGCTTTGTCTAATTGATTACTATGAATCTAAAATTAGAAAAATT
CATACACAAAGGCAATATAAAGAAGATGAAAGTCAGTCAGAAGAAGAAAACGACTACAGAAATCTGGATG
CCTCACCAACTTATAAAGGCCTTTTAATGTCATTACAGAATCAACTCAAGGAATCAAAATCTAAGATTGA
TGCACTTTCAAGTGAAAAGCTGAACCTCCAAAAAGATTTGGAAACCAGGCCTACGCAGCATGAATTAAGA
CTTTATAAACAGCAGGTGAAGAAGCTGGAAAAAGCCCTTAAGAAAAACGTCAAATTACAGGAGCTTATTA
ATCATAAGAAGGCTGAGGACACAGAGAAGAAAGATGAGCCCAGCAAATATAATCAGCAACAGGCCCTAAT
TGACCAGAGATACTTTCAGGTGCTGTGTAGCATCAATTCAATTATCCACAATCCAAGAGCTCCAGTAATA
ATTTATAAACAGACCAAAGGGGGAGTCCAAAATTTTAATAAAGATCTTGTTCAAGATTGTGGATTTGAGC
ATCTTGTTCCTGTAATAGAAATGTGGGCAGATCAACTGACATCCTTAAAGGATTTGTATAAGTCCTTGAA
AACACTATCTGCAGAACTGGTACCTTGGCTTAATTTGAAGAAGCAGGATGAAAATGAAGGTATCAAAGTT
GAAGATTTGTTGTTTATAGTAGATACTATGCTGGAAGAAGTTGAAAATAAGGAAAAGGACAGCAATATGC
CACACTTTCAAACTTTGCAAGCTATTGTTTCTCACTTCCAAAAGTTATTTGATGTGCCTTCTTTAAATGG
AGTCTATCCCCGAATGAATGAAGTTTATACTAGGCTTGGAGAAATGAACAATGCTGTGAGAAACCTCCAA
GAACTCTTAGAATTAGATAGTTCATCCTCATTGTGTGTGCTAGTAAGCACTGTTGGAAAACTCTGTAGGC
TGATTAATGAAGATGTGAATGAGCAGGTTATGCAGGTATTAGGACCTGAAGACCTCCAGAGCATTATCTA
CAAATTGGAAGAACACGAGGAATTTTTCCCAGCATTTCAGGCATTTACTAATGATCTACTTGAAATCTTA
GAAATTGATGACTTGGATGCCATTGTACCTGCAGTAAAGAAATTAAAAGTACTTTCATACTAGATACCCA
GCTTTC
Features (pLannotate 1.2.2; 30 found; start..end, strand, type, name):
    433..2222    -  rep_origin     oriP: Epstein-Barr virus oriP replication origin (Yates et al., 2000)
   2223..2441    -  CDS            gL (fragment): GL_EBVB9 - Experimental evidence at protein level: Swiss-Prot protein existence level 1. The heterodimer glycoprotein H-glycoprotein L is required for the fusion of viral and plasma membranes leading to virus entry into the host cell. Acts as a functional inhibitor of gH and maintains gH in an inhibited form. Upon binding to host integrins, gL dissociates from gH leading to activation of the viral fusion glycoproteins gB and gH. Fusion of EBV with B-lymphocytes requires the additional receptor- binding protein gp42, which forms a complex with gH/gL. The heterodimer gH/gL targets also host EPHA
   2524..4451    -  CDS            EBNA1 (fragment): Epstein-Barr nuclear antigen 1, also known as EBNA-1 crucial for latent viral infection, and for episomal amplification of vectors containing the oriP origin (Okita et al., 2013)
   4489..4833    -  CDS            BRRF2_EBVB9 (fragment): Protein inferred from homology: Swiss-Prot protein existence level 3. From Epstein-Barr virus (strain B95-8) (HHV-4) (Human herpesvirus 4).
   4836..4859    -  promoter       tet promoter (fragment): E. coli promoter for tetracycline efflux protein gene
   4972..5076    +  promoter       AmpR promoter: bla
   5077..5937    +  CDS            AmpR: β-lactamase; bla; confers resistance to ampicillin, carbenicillin, and related antibiotics
   6108..6696    +  rep_origin     ori: high-copy-number ColE1/pMB1/pBR322/pUC origin of replication
   6742..6865    -  CDS            TcR (fragment): tetracycline efflux protein; tet; confers resistance to tetracycline
   6903..7200    +  promoter       SV40 promoter: SV40 enhancer and early promoter
   7222..7604    +  CDS            BSD (fragment): blasticidin S deaminase; Aspergillus terreus BSD; confers resistance to blasticidin
   7648..7782    +  polyA_signal   SV40 poly(A) signal: SV40 polyadenylation signal
   7904..7956    -  misc_feature   bom (fragment): basis of mobility region from pBR322
   8087..8180    +  ncRNA          Retro dr1: Accession: RF00214 - Retrovirus direct repeat 1 (dr1)
   8216..8477    +  promoter       RSV promoter: Rous sarcoma virus enhancer/promoter
   8503..8563    +  promoter       SV40 promoter (fragment): SV40 early promoter
   8594..9166    +  intron         β-globin intron: intron from rabbit β-globin gene
   9221..9239    +  promoter       T7 promoter: promoter for bacteriophage T7 RNA polymerase
   9250..9870    +  CDS            tetR: TETR2_ECOLX - Experimental evidence at protein level: Swiss-Prot protein existence level 1. TetR is the repressor of the tetracycline resistance element; its N-terminal region forms a helix-turn-helix structure and binds DNA. Binding of tetracycline to TetR reduces the repressor affinity for the tetracycline resistance gene (tetA) promoter operator sites. From Escherichia coli.
   9912..10033   +  polyA_signal   SV40 poly(A) signal: SV40 polyadenylation signal
  10088..10467   +  enhancer       CMV enhancer: human cytomegalovirus immediate early enhancer
  10468..10671   +  promoter       CMV promoter: human cytomegalovirus (CMV) immediate early promoter
  10673..10692   +  promoter       PLtetO-1 promoter (fragment): modified phage lambda PL promoter with tet operator sites (Lutz and Bujard, 1997)
  10694..10713   +  promoter       PLtetO-1 promoter (fragment): modified phage lambda PL promoter with tet operator sites (Lutz and Bujard, 1997)
  10721..10754   +  promoter       TRE3GV promoter (fragment): 3rd-generation Tet-responsive promoter that can be activated by binding of Tet-On® 3G, optimized for retroviral and lentiviral vectors
  10870..10887   +  CDS            9xHis (fragment): 9xHis affinity tag
  10888..11430   +  CDS            MGMT (fragment): MGMT_HUMAN - Experimental evidence at protein level: Swiss-Prot protein existence level 1. Involved in the cellular defense against the biological effects of O6-methylguanine (O6-MeG) and O4-methylthymine (O4-MeT) in DNA. Repairs the methylated nucleobase in DNA by stoichiometrically transferring the methyl group to a cysteine residue in the enzyme. This is a suicide reaction: the enzyme is irreversibly inactivated. From Homo sapiens (Human).
  11474..11494   +  protein_bind   attB1: mutant version of attB; core recombination site for the Gateway® BP reaction BP Clonase™
  11500..13290   +  CDS            CEP70: CEP70_HUMAN - Also known as BITE. Experimental evidence at protein level: Swiss-Prot protein existence level 1. Plays a role in the organization of both preexisting and nascent microtubules in interphase cells. During mitosis, required for the organization and orientation of the mitotic spindle. From Homo sapiens (Human).
  13296..14      -  protein_bind   attB2 (across the origin): mutant version of attB; recombination site for the Gateway® BP reaction BP Clonase™
