>Addgene plasmid #136871 | pEBTetDBl-CLIP-Cep70 | addgene full sequence | sequence record 276408 | Addgene NGS Result
TTGTACAAAGTGGTGATGGCAGCTAGCGGCGCGCCCGGCCGCGGGGCAGTGCATGTAATCCCTTCAGTTG
GTTGGTACAACTTGCCAACTGGGCCCTGTTCCACATGTGACACGGGGGGGGACCAAACACAAAGGGGTTC
TCTGACTGTAGTTGACATCCTTATAAATGGATGTGCACATTTGCCAACACTGAGTGGCTTTCATCCTGGA
GCAGACTTTGCAGTCTGTGGACTGCAACACAACATTGCCTTTATGTGTAACTCTTGGCTGAAGCTCTTAC
ACCAATGCTGGGGGACATGTACCTCCCAGGGGCCCAGGAAGACTACGGGAGGCTACACCAACGTCAATCA
GAGGGGCCTGTGTAGCTACCGATAAGCGGACCCTCAAGAGGGCATTAGCAATAGTGTTTATAAGGCCCCC
TTGTTAACCCTAAACGGGTAGCATATGCTTCCCGGGTAGTAGTATATACTATCCAGACTAACCCTAATTC
AATAGCATATGTTACCCAACGGGAAGCATATGCTATCGAATTAGGGTTAGTAAAAGGGTCCTAAGGAACA
GCGATATCTCCCACCCCATGAGCTGTCACGGTTTTATTTACATGGGGTCAGGATTCCACGAGGGTAGTGA
ACCATTTTAGTCACAAGGGCAGTGGCTGAAGATCAAGGAGCGGGCAGTGAACTCTCCTGAATCTTCGCCT
GCTTCTTCATTCTCCTTCGTTTAGCTAATAGAATAACTGCTGAGTTGTGAACAGTAAGGTGTATGTGAGG
TGCTCGAAAACAAGGTTTCAGGTGACGCCCCCAGAATAAAATTTGGACGGGGGGTTCAGTGGTGGCATTG
TGCTATGACACCAATATAACCCTCACAAACCCCTTGGGCAATAAATACTAGTGTAGGAATGAAACATTCT
GAATATCTTTAACAATAGAAATCCATGGGGTGGGGACAAGCCGTAAAGACTGGATGTCCATCTCACACGA
ATTTATGGCTATGGGCAACACATAATCCTAGTGCAATATGATACTGGGGTTATTAAGATGTGTCCCAGGC
AGGGACCAAGACAGGTGAACCATGTTGTTACACTCTATTTGTAACAAGGGGAAAGAGAGTGGACGCCGAC
AGCAGCGGACTCCACTGGTTGTCTCTAACACCCCCGAAAATTAAACGGGGCTCCACGCCAATGGGGCCCA
TAAACAAAGACAAGTGGCCACTCTTTTTTTTGAAATTGTGGAGTGGGGGCACGCGTCAGCCCCCACACGC
CGCCCTGCGGTTTTGGACTGTAAAATAAGGGTGTAATAACTTGGCTGATTGTAACCCCGCTAACCACTGC
GGTCAAACCACTTGCCCACAAAACCACTAATGGCACCCCGGGGAATACCTGCATAAGTAGGTGGGCGGGC
CAAGATAGGGGCGCGATTGCTGCGATCTGGAGGACAAATTACACACACTTGCGCCTGAGCGCCAAGCACA
GGGTTGTTGGTCCTCATATTCACGAGGTCGCTGAGAGCACGGTGGGCTAATGTTGCCATGGGTAGCATAT
ACTACCCAAATATCTGGATAGCATATGCTATCCTAATCTATATCTGGGTAGCATAGGCTATCCTAATCTA
TATCTGGGTAGTATATGCTATCCTAATCTGTATCCGGGTAGCATATGCTATCCTAATAGAGATTAGGGTA
GTATATGCTATCCTAATTTATATCTGGGTAGCATATACTACCCAAATATCTGGATAGCATATGCTATCCT
AATCTATATCTGGGTAGCATATGCTATCCTAATCTATATCTGGGTAGCATAGGCTATCCTAATCTATATC
TGGGTAGCATATGCTATCCTAATCTATATCTGGGTAGTATATGCTATCCTAATTTATATCTGGGTAGCAT
AGGCTATCCTAATCTATATCTGGGTAGCATATGCTATCCTAATCTATATCTGGGTAGTATATGCTATCCT
AATCTGTATCCGGGTAGCATATGCTATCCTCATGCATATACAGTCAGCATATGATACCCAGTAGTAGAGT
GGGAGTGCTATCCTTTGCATATGCCGCCACCTCCCAAGGGGGCGTGAATTTTCGCTGCTTGTCCTTTTCC
TGCTGGTTGCTCCCATTCTTAGGTGAATTTAAGGAGGCCAGGCTAAAGCCGTCGCATGTCTGATTGCTCA
CCAGGTAAATGTCGCTAATGTTTTCCAACGCGAGAAGGTGTTGAGCGCGGAGCTGAGTGACGTGACAACA
TGGGTATGCCCAATTGCCCCATGTTGGGAGGACGAAAATGGTGACAAGACAGATGGCCAGAAATACACCA
ACAGCACGCATGATGTCTACTGGGGATTTATTCTTTAGTGCGGGGGAATACACGGCTTTTAATACGATTG
AGGGCGTCTCCTAACAAGTTACATCACTCCTGCCCTTCCTCACCCTCATCTCCATCACCTCCTTCATCTC
CGTCATCTCCGTCATCACCCTCCGCGGCAGCCCCTTCCACCATAGGTGGAAACCAGGGAGGCAAATCTAC
TCCATCGTCAAAGCTGCACACAGTCACCCTGATATTGCAGGTAGGAGCGGGCTTTGTCATAACAAGGTCC
TTAATCGCATCCTTCAAAACCTCAGCAAATATATGAGTTTGTAAAAAGACCATGAAATAACAGACAATGG
ACTCCCTTAGCGGGCCAGGTTGTGGGCCGGGTCCAGGGGCCATTCCAAAGGGGAGACGACTCAATGGTGT
AAGACGACATTGTGGAATAGCAAGGGCAGTTCCTCGCCTTAGGTTGTAAAGGGAGGTCTTACTACCTCCA
TATACGAACACACCGGCGACCCAAGTTCCTTCGTCGGTAGTCCTTTCTACGTGACTCCTAGCCAGGAGAG
CTCTTAAACCTTCTGCAATGTTCTCAAATTTCGGGTTGGAACCTCCTTGACCACGATGCTTTCCAAACCA
CCCTCCTTTTTTGCGCCTGCCTCCATCACCCTGACCCCGGGGTCCAGTGCTTGGGCCTTCTCCTGGGTCA
TCTGCGGGGCCCTGCTCTATCGCTCCCGGGGGCACGTCAGGCTCACCATCTGGGCCACCTTCTTGGTGGT
ATTCAAAATAATCGGCTTCCCCTACAGGGTGGAAAAATGGCCTTCTACCTGGAGGGGGCCTGCGCGGTGG
AGACCCGGATGATGATGACTGACTACTGGGACTCCTGGGCCTCTTTTCTCCACGTCCACGACCTCTCCCC
CTGGCTCTTTCACGACTTCCCCCCCTGGCTCTTTCACGTCCTCTACCCCGGCGGCCTCCACTACCTCCTC
GACCCCGGCCTCCACTACCTCCTCGACCCCGGCCTCCACTGCCTCCTCGACCCCGGCCTCCACCTCCTGC
TCCTGCCCCTCCTGCTCCTGCCCCTCCTCCTGCTCCTGCCCCTCCTGCCCCTCCTGCTCCTGCCCCTCCT
GCCCCTCCTGCTCCTGCCCCTCCTGCCCCTCCTGCTCCTGCCCCTCCTGCCCCTCCTCCTGCTCCTGCCC
CTCCTGCCCCTCCTCCTGCTCCTGCCCCTCCTGCCCCTCCTGCTCCTGCCCCTCCTGCCCCTCCTGCTCC
TGCCCCTCCTGCCCCTCCTGCTCCTGCCCCTCCTGCTCCTGCCCCTCCTGCTCCTGCCCCTCCTGCTCCT
GCCCCTCCTGCCCCTCCTGCCCCTCCTCCTGCTCCTGCCCCTCCTGCTCCTGCCCCTCCTGCCCCTCCTG
CCCCTCCTGCTCCTGCCCCTCCTCCTGCTCCTGCCCCTCCTGCCCCTCCTGCCCCTCCTCCTGCTCCTGC
CCCTCCTGCCCCTCCTCCTGCTCCTGCCCCTCCTCCTGCTCCTGCCCCTCCTSCYCCTCCTGCCCCTCCT
CCTGCTCCTGCCCCTCCTGCCCCTCCTCCTSCTCCTGCCCCTCCTCCTGCTCCTGCCCCTCCTGCCCCTC
CTGCCCCTCCTCCTGCTCCTGCCCCTCCTCCTGCTCCTGCCCCTCCTGCCCCTCCTGCCCCTCCTGCCCC
TCCTCCTGCTCCTGCCCCTCCTCCTGCTCCTGCCCCTCCTGCTCCTGCCCCTCCCGCTCCTGCTCCTGCT
CCTGTTCCACCGTGGGTCCCTTTGCAGCCAATGCAACTTGGACGTTTTTGGGGTCTCCGGACACCATCTC
TATGTCTTGGCCCTGATCCTGAGCCGCCCGGGGCTCCTGGTCTTCCGCCTCCTCGTCCTCGTCCTCTTCC
CCGTCCTCGTCCATGGTTATCACCCCCTCTTCTTTGAGGTCCACTGCCGCCGGAGCCTTCTGGTCCAGAT
GTGTCTCCCTTCTCTCCTAGGCCATTTCCAGGTCCTGTACCTGGCCCCTCGTCAGACATGATTCACACTA
AAAGAGATCAATAGACATCTTTATTAGACGACGCTCAGTGAATACAGGGAGTGCAGACTCCTGCCCCCTC
CAACAGCCCCCCCACCCTCATCCCCTTCATGGTCGCTGTCAGACAGATCCAGGTCTGAAAATTCCCCATC
CTCCGAACCATCCTCGTCCTCATCACCAATTACTCGCAGCCCGGAAAACTCCCGCTGAACATCCTCAAGA
TTTGCGTCCTGAGCCTCAAGCCAGGCCTCAAATTCCTCGTCCCCCTTTTTGCTGGACGGTAGGGATGGGG
ATTCTCGGGACCCCTCCTCTTCCTCTTCAAGGTCACCAGACAGAGATGCTACTGGGGCAACGGAAGAAAA
GCTGGGTGCGGCCTGTGAGGATCAGCTTATCGATGATAAGCTGTCAAACATGAGAATTCTTGAAGACGAA
AGGGCCTCGTGATACGCCTATTTTTATAGGTTAATGTCATGATAATAATGGTTTCTTAGACGTCAGGTGG
CACTTTTCGGGGAAATGTGCGCGGAACCCCTATTTGTTTATTTTTCTAAATACATTCAAATATGTATCCG
CTCATGAGACAATAACCCTGATAAATGCTTCAATAATATTGAAAAAGGAAGAGTATGAGTATTCAACATT
TCCGTGTCGCCCTTATTCCCTTTTTTGCGGCATTTTGCCTTCCTGTTTTTGCTCACCCAGAAACGCTGGT
GAAAGTAAAAGATGCTGAAGATCAGTTGGGTGCACGAGTGGGTTACATCGAACTGGATCTCAACAGCGGT
AAGATCCTTGAGAGTTTTCGCCCCGAAGAACGTTTTCCAATGATGAGCACTTTTAAAGTTCTGCTATGTG
GCGCGGTATTATCCCGTGTTGACGCCGGGCAAGAGCAACTCGGTCGCCGCATACACTATTCTCAGAATGA
CTTGGTTGAGTACTCACCAGTCACAGAAAAGCATCTTACGGATGGCATGACAGTAAGAGAATTATGCAGT
GCTGCCATAACCATGAGTGATAACACTGCGGCCAACTTACTTCTGACAACGATCGGAGGACCGAAGGAGC
TAACCGCTTTTTTGCACAACATGGGGGATCATGTAACTCGCCTTGATCGTTGGGAACCGGAGCTGAATGA
AGCCATACCAAACGACGAGCGTGACACCACGATGCCTGCAGCAATGGCAACAACGTTGCGCAAACTATTA
ACTGGCGAACTACTTACTCTAGCTTCCCGGCAACAATTAATAGACTGGATGGAGGCGGATAAAGTTGCAG
GACCACTTCTGCGCTCGGCCCTTCCGGCTGGCTGGTTTATTGCTGATAAATCTGGAGCCGGTGAGCGTGG
GTCTCGCGGTATCATTGCAGCACTGGGGCCAGATGGTAAGCCCTCCCGTATCGTAGTTATCTACACGACG
GGGAGTCAGGCAACTATGGATGAACGAAATAGACAGATCGCTGAGATAGGTGCCTCACTGATTAAGCATT
GGTAACTGTCAGACCAAGTTTACTCATATATACTTTAGATTGATTTAAAACTTCATTTTTAATTTAAAAG
GATCTAGGTGAAGATCCTTTTTGATAATCTCATGACCAAAATCCCTTAACGTGAGTTTTCGTTCCACTGA
GCGTCAGACCCCGTAGAAAAGATCAAAGGATCTTCTTGAGATCCTTTTTTTCTGCGCGTAATCTGCTGCT
TGCAAACAAAAAAACCACCGCTACCAGCGGTGGTTTGTTTGCCGGATCAAGAGCTACCAACTCTTTTTCC
GAAGGTAACTGGCTTCAGCAGAGCGCAGATACCAAATACTGTCCTTCTAGTGTAGCCGTAGTTAGGCCAC
CACTTCAAGAACTCTGTAGCACCGCCTACATACCTCGCTCTGCTAATCCTGTTACCAGTGGCTGCTGCCA
GTGGCGATAAGTCGTGTCTTACCGGGTTGGACTCAAGACGATAGTTACCGGATAAGGCGCAGCGGTCGGG
CTGAACGGGGGGTTCGTGCACACAGCCCAGCTTGGAGCGAACGACCTACACCGAACTGAGATACCTACAG
CGTGAGCTATGAGAAAGCGCCACGCTTCCCGAAGGGAGAAAGGCGGACAGGTATCCGGTAAGCGGCAGGG
TCGGAACAGGAGAGCGCACGAGGGAGCTTCCAGGGGGAAACGCCTGGTATCTTTATAGTCCTGTCGGGTT
TCGCCACCTCTGACTTGAGCGTCGATTTTTGTGATGCTCGTCAGGGGGGCGGAGCCTATGGAAAAACGCC
AGCAACGCGGCCTTTTTACGGTTCCTGGCCTTTTGCTGGCCTTGAAGCTGTCCCTGATGGTCGTCATCTA
CCTGCCTGGACAGCATGGCCTGCAACGCGGGCATCCCGATGCCGCCGGAAGCGAGAAGAATCATAATGGG
GAAGGCCATCCAGCCTCGCGTCGAACTAGATGATCCGGCTGTGGAATGTGTGTCAGTTAGGGTGTGGAAA
GTCCCCAGGCTCCCCAGCAGGCAGAAGTATGCAAAGCATGCATCTCAATTAGTCAGCAACCAGGTGTGGA
AAGTCCCCAGGCTCCCCAGCAGGCAGAAGTATGCAAAGCATGCATCTCAATTAGTCAGCAACCATAGTCC
CGCCCCTAACTCCGCCCATCCCGCCCCTAACTCCGCCCAGTTCCGCCCATTCTCCGCCCCATGGCTGACT
AATTTTTTTTATTTATGCAGAGGCCGAGGCCGCCTCGGCCTCTGAGCTATTCCAGAAGTAGTGAGGAGGC
TTTTTTGGAGGGTGACCGCCACGACCGGTATGGCCAAGCCTTTGTCTCAAGAAGAATCCACCCTCATTGA
AAGAGCAACGGCTACAATCAACAGCATCCCCATCTCTGAAGACTACAGCGTCGCCAGCGCAGCTCTCTCT
AGCGACGGCCGCATCTTCACTGGTGTCAATGTATATCATTTTACTGGGGGACCTTGTGCAGAACTCGTGG
TGCTGGGCACTGCTGCTGCTGCGGCAGCTGGCAACCTGACTTGTATCGTCGCGATCGGAAATGAGAACAG
GGGCATCTTGAGCCCCTGCGGACGGTGCCGACAGGTGCTTCTCGATCTGCATCCTGGGATCAAAGCCATA
GTGAAGGACAGTGATGGACAGCCGACGGCAGTTGGGATTCGTGAATTGCTGCCCTCTGGTTATGTGTGGG
AGGGCTAACGGTCCGACGCGGCCCGACGGGTCCGAGGGGGGTCGACCTCGAAACTTGTTTATTGCAGCTT
ATAATGGTTACAAATAAAGCAATAGCATCACAAATTTCACAAATAAAGCATTTTTTTCACTGCATTCTAG
TTGTGGTTTGTCCAAACTCATCAATGTATCTTATCATGTCTGGATCTGATCCGAACCCCTTCCTCGACCA
ATTCTCATGTTTGACAGCTTATCATCGCAGATCCGGGCAACGTTGTTGCCATTGCTCGACCAATTCTCAT
GTTTGACAGCTTATCATCGCAGATCCGTATGGTGCACTCTCAGTACAATCTGCTCTGATGCCGCATAGTT
AAGCCAGTATCTGCTCCCTGCTTGTGTGTTGGAGGTCGCTGAGTAGTGCGCGAGCAAAATTTAAGCTACA
ACAAGGCAAGGCTTGACCGACAATTGCATGAAGAATCTGCTTAGGGTTAGGCGTTTTGCGCTGCTTCGCG
ATGTACGGGCCAGATATACGCGTATCTGAGGGGACTAGGGTGTGTTTAGGCGAAAAGCGGGGCTTCGGTT
GTACGCGGTTAGGAGTCCCCTCAGGATATAGTAGTTTCGCTTTTGCATAGGGAGGGGGAAATGTAGTCTT
ATGCAATACTCTTGTAGTCTTGCAACATGGTAACGATGAGTTAGCAACATGCCTTACAAGGAGAGAAAAA
GCACCGTGCATGCCGATTGGTGGAAGTAAGGTGGTACGATCGTGCCTTATTAGGAAGGCAACAGACGGGT
CTGACATGGATTGGACGAACCACTGAATTCCGCATTGCAGAGATATTGTATTTAAGTGCCTAGCTCGATA
CAATAAACGCCATTTGACCATTCACCACATTGGTGTGCACCTCCAAGCTGGCCGGGGATCCTCTAGGGCC
TCTGAGCTATTCCAGAAGTAGTGAAGAGGCTTTTTTGGAGGCCTAGGCTTTTGCAAAAAGCTCCGGATCG
ATCCTGAGAACTTCAGGGTGAGTTTGGGGACCCTTGATTGTTCTTTCTTTTTCGCTATTGTAAAATTCAT
GTTATATGGAGGGGGCAAAGTTTTCAGGGTGTTGTTTAGAATGGGAAGATGTCCCTTGTATCACCATGGA
CCCTCATGATAATTTTGTTTCTTTCACTTTCTACTCTGTTGACAACCATTGTCTCCTCTTATTTTCTTTT
CATTTTCTGTAACTTTTTCGTTAAACTTTAGCTTGCATTTGTAACGAATTTTTAAATTCACTTTTGTTTA
TTTGTCAGATTGTAAGTACTTTCTCTAATCACTTTTTTTTCAAGGCAATCAGGGTATATTATATTGTACT
TCAGCACAGTTTTAGAGAACAATTGTTATAATTAAATGATAAGGTAGAATATTTCTGCATATAAATTCTG
GCTGGCGTGGAAATATTCTTATTGGTAGAAACAACTACATCCTGGTCATCATCCTGCCTTTCTCTTTATG
GTTACAATGATATACACTGTTTGAGATGAGGATAAAATACTCTGAGTCCAAACCGGGCCCCTCTGCTAAC
CATGTTCATGCCTTCTTCTTTTTCCTACAGCTCCTGGGCAACGTGCTGGTTATTGTGCTGTCTCATCATT
TTGGCAAAGAATTGTAATACGACTCACTATAGGGCGAATTGATATGTCTAGATTAGATAAAAGTAAAGTG
ATTAACAGCGCATTAGAGCTGCTTAATGAGGTCGGAATCGAAGGTTTAACAACCCGTAAACTCGCCCAGA
AGCTAGGTGTAGAGCAGCCTACATTGTATTGGCATGTAAAAAATAAGCGGGCTTTGCTCGACGCCTTAGC
CATTGAGATGTTAGATAGGCACCATACTCACTTTTGCCCTTTAGAAGGGGAAAGCTGGCAAGATTTTTTA
CGTAATAACGCTAAAAGTTTTAGATGTGCTTTACTAAGTCATCGCGATGGAGCAAAAGTACATTTAGGTA
CACGGCCTACAGAAAAACAGTATGAAACTCTCGAAAATCAATTAGCCTTTTTATGCCAACAAGGTTTTTC
ACTAGAGAATGCATTATATGCACTCAGCGCTGTGGGGCATTTTACTTTAGGTTGCGTATTGGAAGATCAA
GAGCATCAAGTCGCTAAAGAAGAAAGGGAAACACCTACTACTGATAGTATGCCGCCATTATTACGACAAG
CTATCGAATTATTTGATCACCAAGGTGCAGAGCCAGCCTTCTTATTCGGCCTTGAATTGATCATATGCGG
ATTAGAAAAACAACTTAAATGTGAAAGTGGGTCCGCGTACAGCGGATCCCGGGAATTCAGATCTTATTAA
AGCAGAACTTGTTTATTGCAGCTTATAATGGTTACAAATAAAGCAATAGCATCACAAATTTCACAAATAA
AGCATTTTTTTCACTGCATTCTAGTTGTGGTTTGTCCAAACTCATCAATGTATCTTATCATGTCTGGTCG
AATCCATGGCGCAGAACTGGTAGGTATGGAAGATCCGCGTTGACATTGATTATTGACTAGTTATTAATAG
TAATCAATTACGGGGTCATTAGTTCATAGCCCATATATGGAGTTCCGCGTTACATAACTTACGGTAAATG
GCCCGCCTGGCTGACCGCCCAACGACCCCCGCCCATTGACGTCAATAATGACGTATGTTCCCATAGTAAC
GCCAATAGGGACTTTCCATTGACGTCAATGGGTGGAGTATTTACGGTAAACTGCCCACTTGGCAGTACAT
CAAGTGTATCATATGCCAAGTACGCCCCCTATTGACGTCAATGACGGTAAATGGCCCGCCTGGCATTATG
CCCAGTACATGACCTTATGGGACTTTCCTACTTGGCAGTACATCTACGTATTAGTCATCGCTATTACCAT
GGTGATGCGGTTTTGGCAGTACATCAATGGGCGTGGATAGCGGTTTGACTCACGGGGATTTCCAAGTCTC
CACCCCATTGACGTCAATGGGAGTTTGTTTTGGCACCAAAATCAACGGGACTTTCCAAAATGTCGTAACA
ACTCCGCCCCATTGACGCAAATGGGCGGTAGGCGTGTACGGTGGGAGGTCTATATAAGCAGAGCTCTCCC
TATCAGTGATAGAGATCTCCCTATCAGTGATAGAGATCGTCGACGAGCTCGTTTAGTGAACCGTCAGATC
GCCTGGAGACGCCATCCACGCTGTTTTGACCTCCATAGAAGACACCGGGACCGATCCAGCCTCCGGACTC
TAGCGTTTAAACTTAAGCTTACCACCATGGATTATAAAGACGATGATGACAAGCACCACCACCACCACCA
CGACAAGGATTGTGAAATGAAACGCACCACACTGGACAGCCCTTTGGGGAAGCTGGAGCTGTCTGGTTGT
GAGCAGGGTCTGCACGAAATAATTTTTCTGGGCAAGGGGACGTCTGCAGCTGATGCCGTGGAGGTCCCAG
CCCCCGCTGCGGTTCTCGGAGGTCCGGAGCCCCTGATACAGGCTACAGCCTGGCTGAATGCCTATTTCCA
CCAGCCCGAGGCTATCGAAGAGTTCCCCGTGCCGGCTCTTCACCATCCCGTTTTCCAGCAAGAGTCGTTC
ACCAGACAGGTGTTATGGAAGCTGCTGAAGGTTGTGAAATTCGGAGAAGTGATTTCTGAGTCACACTTAG
CAGCCCTGGTAGGCAACCCCGCAGCCACGGCAGCAGTGAATACGGCACTGGATGGCAATCCTGTCCCTAT
CCTGATCCCGTGCCACAGAGTGGTCCAGGGGGATTCGGATGTGGGGCCGTACCTTGGTGGACTGGCCGTG
AAGGAATGGCTTCTGGCCCATGAAGGCCACCGGTTGGGGAAGCCAGGCTTGGGATTCGAACTGGAGGTGC
TGTTCCAGGGCCCCGGTACCGCCATCACAAGTTTGTACAAAAAAGCAGGCACCATGTTTCCGGTAGCCCC
TAAACCCCAGGATTCCAGTCAACCATCAGACAGACTCATGACTGAAAAACAGCAGGAAGAAGCAGAATGG
GAAAGCATAAATGTGCTATTGATGATGCATGGCTTAAAACCTTTGTCTCTAGTCAAAAGAACAGATCTCA
AAGATCTCATCATTTTTGACAAACAGTCATCACAAAGGATGAGACAGAATTTGAAATTGTTGGTGGAAGA
AACATCATGTCAACAGAACATGATACAGGAGCTTATAGAAACTAATCAACAGCTTAGAAATGAACTTCAG
CTAGAGCAAAGCCGAGCAGCCAATCAAGAACAACGAGCTAATGACTTGGAACAAATTATGGAAAGTGTGA
AATCCAAAATTGGTGAATTGGAGGATGAATCACTAAATAGGGCTTGCCACCAACAGAATAAAATAAAAGA
TCTTCAAAAGGAGCAGAAAACTTTGCAGGTGAAGTGCCAGCATTATAAGAAAAAACGAACGGAGCAAGAA
GAAACTATTGCTTCTTTGCAAATGGAAGTCTGTAGATTAAAAAAGGAGGAAGAAGATCGCATTGTCACTC
AAAACAGAGTGTTTGCCTATCTGTGCAAAAGAGTTCCTCATACCGTCTTGGATAGACAGTTGCTTTGTCT
AATTGATTACTATGAATCTAAAATTAGAAAAATTCATACACAAAGGCAATATAAAGAAGATGAAAGTCAG
TCAGAAGAAGAAAACGACTACAGAAATCTGGATGCCTCACCAACTTATAAAGGCCTTTTAATGTCATTAC
AGAATCAACTCAAGGAATCAAAATCTAAGATTGATGCACTTTCAAGTGAAAAGCTGAACCTCCAAAAAGA
TTTGGAAACCAGGCCTACGCAGCATGAATTAAGACTTTATAAACAGCAGGTGAAGAAGCTGGAAAAAGCC
CTTAAGAAAAACGTCAAATTACAGGAGCTTATTAATCATAAGAAGGCTGAGGACACAGAGAAGAAAGATG
AGCCCAGCAAATATAATCAGCAACAGGCCCTAATTGACCAGAGATACTTTCAGGTGCTGTGTAGCATCAA
TTCAATTATCCACAATCCAAGAGCTCCAGTAATAATTTATAAACAGACCAAAGGGGGAGTCCAAAATTTT
AATAAAGATCTTGTTCAAGATTGTGGATTTGAGCATCTTGTTCCTGTAATAGAAATGTGGGCAGATCAAC
TGACATCCTTAAAGGATTTGTATAAGTCCTTGAAAACACTATCTGCAGAACTGGTACCTTGGCTTAATTT
GAAGAAGCAGGATGAAAATGAAGGTATCAAAGTTGAAGATTTGTTGTTTATAGTAGATACTATGCTGGAA
GAAGTTGAAAATAAGGAAAAGGACAGCAATATGCCACACTTTCAAACTTTGCAAGCTATTGTTTCTCACT
TCCAAAAGTTATTTGATGTGCCTTCTTTAAATGGAGTCTATCCCCGAATGAATGAAGTTTATACTAGGCT
TGGAGAAATGAACAATGCTGTGAGAAACCTCCAAGAACTCTTAGAATTAGATAGTTCATCCTCATTGTGT
GTGCTAGTAAGCACTGTTGGAAAACTCTGTAGGCTGATTAATGAAGATGTGAATGAGCAGGTTATGCAGG
TATTAGGACCTGAAGACCTCCAGAGCATTATCTACAAATTGGAAGAACACGAGGAATTTTTCCCAGCATT
TCAGGCATTTACTAATGATCTACTTGAAATCTTAGAAATTGATGACTTGGATGCCATTGTACCTGCAGTA
AAGAAATTAAAAGTACTTTCATACTAGAACCCAGCTTTC
Features (pLannotate 1.2.2; 30 found; start..end, strand, type, name):
    433..1990    -  rep_origin     oriP (fragment): Epstein-Barr virus oriP replication origin (Yates et al., 2000)
   2103..2321    -  CDS            gL (fragment): GL_EBVB9 - Experimental evidence at protein level: Swiss-Prot protein existence level 1. The heterodimer glycoprotein H-glycoprotein L is required for the fusion of viral and plasma membranes leading to virus entry into the host cell. Acts as a functional inhibitor of gH and maintains gH in an inhibited form. Upon binding to host integrins, gL dissociates from gH leading to activation of the viral fusion glycoproteins gB and gH. Fusion of EBV with B-lymphocytes requires the additional receptor- binding protein gp42, which forms a complex with gH/gL. The heterodimer gH/gL targets also host EPHA
   2404..4329    -  CDS            EBNA1: Epstein-Barr nuclear antigen 1, also known as EBNA-1 crucial for latent viral infection, and for episomal amplification of vectors containing the oriP origin (Okita et al., 2013)
   4367..4711    -  CDS            BRRF2_EBVB9 (fragment): Protein inferred from homology: Swiss-Prot protein existence level 3. From Epstein-Barr virus (strain B95-8) (HHV-4) (Human herpesvirus 4).
   4714..4737    -  promoter       tet promoter (fragment): E. coli promoter for tetracycline efflux protein gene
   4850..4954    +  promoter       AmpR promoter: bla
   4955..5815    +  CDS            AmpR: β-lactamase; bla; confers resistance to ampicillin, carbenicillin, and related antibiotics
   5986..6574    +  rep_origin     ori: high-copy-number ColE1/pMB1/pBR322/pUC origin of replication
   6620..6743    -  CDS            TcR (fragment): tetracycline efflux protein; tet; confers resistance to tetracycline
   6781..7078    +  promoter       SV40 promoter: SV40 enhancer and early promoter
   7100..7498    +  CDS            BSD: blasticidin S deaminase; Aspergillus terreus BSD; confers resistance to blasticidin
   7542..7676    +  polyA_signal   SV40 poly(A) signal: SV40 polyadenylation signal
   7798..7850    -  misc_feature   bom (fragment): basis of mobility region from pBR322
   7981..8074    +  ncRNA          Retro dr1: Accession: RF00214 - Retrovirus direct repeat 1 (dr1)
   8110..8371    +  promoter       RSV promoter: Rous sarcoma virus enhancer/promoter
   8397..8457    +  promoter       SV40 promoter (fragment): SV40 early promoter
   8488..9060    +  intron         β-globin intron: intron from rabbit β-globin gene
   9115..9133    +  promoter       T7 promoter: promoter for bacteriophage T7 RNA polymerase
   9144..9764    +  CDS            tetR: TETR2_ECOLX - Experimental evidence at protein level: Swiss-Prot protein existence level 1. TetR is the repressor of the tetracycline resistance element; its N-terminal region forms a helix-turn-helix structure and binds DNA. Binding of tetracycline to TetR reduces the repressor affinity for the tetracycline resistance gene (tetA) promoter operator sites. From Escherichia coli.
   9806..9927    +  polyA_signal   SV40 poly(A) signal: SV40 polyadenylation signal
   9982..10361   +  enhancer       CMV enhancer: human cytomegalovirus immediate early enhancer
  10362..10565   +  promoter       CMV promoter: human cytomegalovirus (CMV) immediate early promoter
  10567..10586   +  promoter       PLtetO-1 promoter (fragment): modified phage lambda PL promoter with tet operator sites (Lutz and Bujard, 1997)
  10588..10607   +  promoter       PLtetO-1 promoter (fragment): modified phage lambda PL promoter with tet operator sites (Lutz and Bujard, 1997)
  10615..10648   +  promoter       TRE3GV promoter (fragment): 3rd-generation Tet-responsive promoter that can be activated by binding of Tet-On® 3G, optimized for retroviral and lentiviral vectors
  10764..10781   +  CDS            9xHis (fragment): 9xHis affinity tag
  10782..11324   +  CDS            MGMT (fragment): MGMT_HUMAN - Experimental evidence at protein level: Swiss-Prot protein existence level 1. Involved in the cellular defense against the biological effects of O6-methylguanine (O6-MeG) and O4-methylthymine (O4-MeT) in DNA. Repairs the methylated nucleobase in DNA by stoichiometrically transferring the methyl group to a cysteine residue in the enzyme. This is a suicide reaction: the enzyme is irreversibly inactivated. From Homo sapiens (Human).
  11368..11388   +  protein_bind   attB1: mutant version of attB; core recombination site for the Gateway® BP reaction BP Clonase™
  11394..13184   +  CDS            CEP70: CEP70_HUMAN - Also known as BITE. Experimental evidence at protein level: Swiss-Prot protein existence level 1. Plays a role in the organization of both preexisting and nascent microtubules in interphase cells. During mitosis, required for the organization and orientation of the mitotic spindle. From Homo sapiens (Human).
  13189..14      -  protein_bind   attB2 (across the origin): mutant version of attB; recombination site for the Gateway® BP reaction BP Clonase™
