[The description below was written by a language model from this plasmid's Addgene catalogue record and pLannotate feature annotations shown in this document.]
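Description:
pEBTetDBl-CLIP-Cep70 is an episomal, tetracycline-regulated mammalian expression plasmid of roughly 13.2–13.3 kb, built on the pEBTetDBl backbone. In E. coli it is maintained through a high-copy ColE1/pUC-type origin and ampicillin resistance. In mammalian cells it carries the Epstein-Barr virus oriP origin together with an EBNA1 coding sequence, a pairing that allows the plasmid to replicate and persist extrachromosomally. Transfected cells are selected with blasticidin through a BSD cassette driven by the SV40 promoter and closed by an SV40 poly(A) signal.

The payload is human CEP70, a centrosomal protein involved in microtubule and spindle organisation, fused at its N terminus to the CLIP-tag. The annotation software reports this tag as an MGMT fragment because CLIP is an engineered derivative of that alkyltransferase, one that covalently couples to benzylcytosine-based probes. The record lists FLAG and His tags at the N terminus, although only a short His stretch is annotated upstream of the tag. CEP70 is flanked by attB1 and attB2 sites, consistent with Gateway cloning. Expression comes from a CMV enhancer/promoter followed by two tet operator sites. The plasmid also encodes TetR from a separate RSV promoter cassette with a β-globin intron, so the fusion is repressed until tetracycline or doxycycline is added.

No polyadenylation signal is annotated downstream of CEP70, which fits the depositor's comment that a polyadenylation deletion gives low protein expression. The sequenced and depositor records differ by about 100 bp, mainly within oriP. The associated work used such tagged proteins for selective chemical crosslinking to probe centrosomal complexes.
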