Addgene plasmid #136871: pEBTetDBl-CLIP-Cep70
Purpose: Mammalian expression of the centrosomal protein Cep70 N-terminally fused to CLIP-tag
Depositing lab: Kai Johnsson. Depositing organization: Swiss Federal Institute of Technology (EPFL). Publication: Selective chemical crosslinking reveals a Cep57-Cep63-Cep152 centrosomal complex. Lukinavicius G, Lavogina D, Orpinell M, Umezawa K, Reymond L, Garin N, Gonczy P, Johnsson K. Curr Biol. 2013 Feb 4;23(3):265-70. doi: 10.1016/j.cub.2012.12.030. Epub 2013 Jan 17. PubMed 23333316.
Backbone
  Vector backbone: pEBTetDBl
  Backbone size w/o insert (bp): 10639
  Vector type: Mammalian Expression
  Selectable markers: Blasticidin
Growth in bacteria
  Bacterial resistance: Ampicillin, 100 μg/mL
  Growth temperature: 37°C
  Growth strain: DH5alpha
  Copy number: High Copy
Gene/Insert
  Gene/Insert name: CLIP-Cep70
  Species: H. sapiens (human), Synthetic
  Insert size (bp): 2667
  Entrez Gene: CEP70 (a.k.a. BITE)
  Promoter: CMV-TetO2
  Tag / fusion protein: FLAG-tag / His-tag (N terminal on insert)
  Cloning method: Gateway Cloning
  Sequencing primers: 5′ CMV_Fwd
Terms and licenses: Academic/Nonprofit Terms; Industry Terms: Not Available to Industry
Depositor comments: PolyAdenylation RNA deletion - low protein expression level
How to cite: pEBTetDBl-CLIP-Cep70 was a gift from Kai Johnsson (Addgene plasmid # 136871 ; http://n2t.net/addgene:136871 ; RRID:Addgene_136871)
