>Addgene plasmid #136871 | pEBTetDBl-CLIP-Cep70 | depositor partial sequence | sequence record 264171 | Insert
ATGGGCGGTAGGCGTGTACGGTGGGAGGTCTATATAAGCAGAGCTCTCCCTATCAGTGATAGAGATCTCC
CTATCAGTGATAGAGATCGTCGACGAGCTCGTTTAGTGAACCGTCAGATCGCCTGGAGACGCCATCCACG
CTGTTTTGACCTCCATAGAAGACACCGGGACCGATCCAGCCTCCGGACTCTAGCGTTTAAACTTAAGCTT
ACCACCATGGATTATAAAGACGATGATGACAAGCACCACCACCACCACCACGACAAGGATTGTGAAATGA
AACGCACCACACTGGACAGCCCTTTGGGGAAGCTGGAGCTGTCTGGTTGTGAGCAGGGTCTGCACGAAAT
AATTTTTCTGGGCAAGGGGACGTCTGCAGCTGATGCCGTGGAGGTCCCAGCCCCCGCTGCGGTTCTCGGA
GGTCCGGAGCCCCTGATACAGGCTACAGCCTGGCTGAATGCCTATTTCCACCAGCCCGAGGCTATCGAAG
AGTTCCCCGTGCCGGCTCTTCACCATCCCGTTTTCCAGCAAGAGTCGTTCACCAGACAGGTGTTATGGAA
GCTGCTGAAGGTTGTGAAATTCGGAGAAGTGATTTCTGAGTCACACTTAGCAGCCCTGGTAGGCAACCCC
GCAGCCACGGCAGCAGTGAATACGGCACTGGATGGCAATCCTGTCCCTATCCTGATCCCGTGCCACAGAG
TGGTCCAGGGGGATTCGGATGTGGGGCCGTACCTTGGTGGACTGGCCGTGAAGGAATGGCTTCTGGCCCA
TGAAGGCCACCGGTTGGGGAAGCCAGGCTTGGGATTCGAACTGGAGGTGCTGTTCCAGGGCCCCGGTACC
GCCATCACAAGTTTGTACAAAAAAGCAGGCACCATGTTTCCGGTAGCCCCTAAACCCCAGGATTCCAGTC
AACCATCAGACAGACTCATGACTGAAAAACAGCAGGAAGAAGCAGAATGGGAAAGCATAAATGTGCTATT
GATGATGCATGGCTTAAAACCTTTGTCTCTAGTCAAAAGAACAGATCTCAAAGATCTCATCATTTTTGAC
AAACAGTCATCACAAAGGATGAGACAGAATTTGAAATTGTTGGTGGAAGAAACATCATGTCAACAGAACA
TGATACAGGAGCTTATAGAAACTAATCAACAGCTTAGAAATGAACTTCAGCTAGAGCAAAGCCGAGCAGC
CAATCAAGAACAACGAGCTAATGACTTGGAACAAATTATGGAAAGTGTGAAATCCAAAATTGGTGAATTG
GAGGATGAATCACTAAATAGGGCTTGCCACCAACAGAATAAAATAAAAGATCTTCAAAAGGAGCAGAAAA
CTTTGCAGGTGAAGTGCCAGCATTATAAGAAAAAACGAACGGAGCAAGAAGAAACTATTGCTTCTTTGCA
AATGGAAGTCTGTAGATTAAAAAAGGAGGAAGAAGATCGCATTGTCACTCAAAACAGAGTGTTTGCCTAT
CTGTGCAAAAGAGTTCCTCATACCGTCTTGGATAGACAGTTGCTTTGTCTAATTGATTACTATGAATCTA
AAATTAGAAAAATTCATACACAAAGGCAATATAAAGAAGATGAAAGTCAGTCAGAAGAAGAAAACGACTA
CAGAAATCTGGATGCCTCACCAACTTATAAAGGCCTTTTAATGTCATTACAGAATCAACTCAAGGAATCA
AAATCTAAGATTGATGCACTTTCAAGTGAAAAGCTGAACCTCCAAAAAGATTTGGAAACCAGGCCTACGC
AGCATGAATTAAGACTTTATAAACAGCAGGTGAAGAAGCTGGAAAAAGCCCTTAAGAAAAACGTCAAATT
ACAGGAGCTTATTAATCATAAGAAGGCTGAGGACACAGAGAAGAAAGATGAGCCCAGCAAATATAATCAG
CAACAGGCCCTAATTGACCAGAGATACTTTCAGGTGCTGTGTAGCATCAATTCAATTATCCACAATCCAA
GAGCTCCAGTAATAATTTATAAACAGACCAAAGGGGGAGTCCAAAATTTTAATAAAGATCTTGTTCAAGA
TTGTGGATTTGAGCATCTTGTTCCTGTAATAGAAATGTGGGCAGATCAACTGACATCCTTAAAGGATTTG
TATAAGTCCTTGAAAACACTATCTGCAGAACTGGTACCTTGGCTTAATTTGAAGAAGCAGGATGAAAATG
AAGGTATCAAAGTTGAAGATTTGTTGTTTATAGTAGATACTATGCTGGAAGAAGTTGAAAATAAGGAAAA
GGACAGCAATATGCCACACTTTCAAACTTTGCAAGCTATTGTTTCTCACTTCCAAAAGTTATTTGATGTG
CCTTCTTTAAATGGAGTCTATCCCCGAATGAATGAAGTTTATACTAGGCTTGGAGAAATGAACAATGCTG
TGAGAAACCTCCAAGAACTCTTAGAATTAGATAGTTCATCCTCATTGTGTGTGCTAGTAAGCACTGTTGG
AAAACTCTGTAGGCTGATTAATGAAGATGTGAATGAGCAGGTTATGCAGGTATTAGGACCTGAAGACCTC
CAGAGCATTATCTACAAATTGGAAGAACACGAGGAATTTTTCCCAGCATTTCAGGCATTTACTAATGATC
TACTTGAAATCTTAGAAATTGATGACTTGGATGCCATTGTACCTGCAGTAAAGAAATTAAAAGTACTTTC
ATACTAG
